Addgene plasmid #203061: Salsa-BC220-P3C4
Purpose: Expression of barcoded reporter plasmid for PRESTO-Salsa; EGFP/BC220
Depositing lab: Noah Palm. Depositing organization: Yale University. Publication: Highly multiplexed bioactivity screening reveals human and microbiota metabolome-GPCRome interactions. Chen H, Rosen CE, Gonzalez-Hernandez JA, Song D, Potempa J, Ring AM, Palm NW. Cell. 2023 Jul 6;186(14):3095-3110.e19. doi: 10.1016/j.cell.2023.05.024. Epub 2023 Jun 14. PubMed 37321219.
Backbone
  Vector backbone: pCER206
  Vector type: Mammalian Expression
Growth in bacteria
  Bacterial resistance: Ampicillin, 100 μg/mL
  Growth temperature: 37°C
  Growth strain: DH5alpha
  Copy number: High Copy
Gene/Insert
  Gene/Insert name: EGFP/BC220
  Species: Synthetic
  Insert size (bp): 730
  Promoter: Tet Response Element (TRE)
  Cloning method: Restriction Enzyme; 5′ cloning site BsrGI (not destroyed); 3′ cloning site HindIII (not destroyed)
  Sequencing primers: 5′ Custom primer (GAAGCGCGATCACATGG)
Terms and licenses: Academic/Nonprofit Terms; Industry Terms: Not Available to Industry
How to cite: Salsa-BC220-P3C4 was a gift from Noah Palm (Addgene plasmid # 203061 ; http://n2t.net/addgene:203061 ; RRID:Addgene_203061)
