[The description below was written by a language model from this plasmid's Addgene catalogue record and pLannotate feature annotations shown in this document.]
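Description:
Salsa-BC220-P3C4 is a 5.1 kb mammalian expression plasmid built on the pCER206 backbone, one member of a set of barcoded reporter plasmids for the PRESTO-Salsa screening system, which the associated publication applies to highly multiplexed profiling of GPCR bioactivity. It is propagated in E. coli as a high-copy plasmid through a ColE1/pUC-type origin and is selected with ampicillin via the β-lactamase (AmpR) gene and its native promoter. No mammalian selection marker is annotated; the short fragments called as lacI, SV40 large T antigen and an aminoglycoside phosphotransferase appear to be backbone remnants or incidental matches rather than functional genes.

The payload is a synthetic insert of about 730 bp, EGFP/BC220, cloned between BsrGI and HindIII sites and placed under a tetracycline response element. The feature table shows a central block of tetO repeats flanked by minimal promoters facing in opposite directions, suggesting a bidirectional Tet-responsive arrangement. On one side, a TRE3G-type minimal promoter drives mammalian codon-optimized EGFP. On the other, a minimal CMV promoter points toward a multiple cloning site fragment followed by a rabbit β-globin intron, β-globin coding remnant and β-globin poly(A) signal, with no inserted gene annotated there. An SV40 poly(A) signal lies downstream of EGFP but is annotated on the opposite strand. The BC220 barcode is not annotated as a separate feature; given the cloning sites, it presumably sits just after the EGFP coding region, so that it would be carried on the reporter transcript, though the record does not state this. Reporter transcription would depend on a Tet transactivator supplied in trans, and the barcode presumably lets this reporter's output be distinguished from that of other library members in pooled assays.
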