Features (pLannotate 1.2.2; 17 found; start..end, strand, type, name):
      2..55      +  CDS            lacI (fragment): lac repressor; lacI; The lac repressor binds to the lac operator to inhibit transcription in E. coli. This inhibition can be relieved by adding lactose or isopropyl-β-D-thiogalactopyranoside (IPTG).
    388..443     -  polyA_signal   β-globin poly(A) signal: rabbit β-globin polyadenylation signal (Gil and Proudfoot, 1987)
    518..640     -  CDS            HBB: HBB_COLGU - Experimental evidence at transcript level: Swiss-Prot protein existence level 2. Involved in oxygen transport from the lung to the various peripheral tissues. From Colobus guereza (Mantled guereza) (Eastern black-and-white colobus monkey).
    644..1216    -  intron         β-globin intron: intron from rabbit β-globin gene
   1312..1343    -  misc_feature   MCS (fragment): pUC18/19 multiple cloning site
   1437..1475    -  promoter       minimal CMV promoter: human cytomegalovirus (CMV) immediate early promoter
   1493..1708    -  protein_bind   tetracycline response element (fragment): contains seven copies of the tetracycline operator tetO tetracycline repressor TetR
   1708..1753    +  promoter       TRE3GV promoter (fragment): 3rd-generation Tet-responsive promoter that can be activated by binding of Tet-On® 3G, optimized for retroviral and lentiviral vectors
   1829..1856    +  misc_feature   MCS (fragment): pBluescript multiple cloning site
   1861..2580    +  CDS            EGFP: the original enhanced GFP (Yang et al., 1996) mammalian codon-optimized
   2589..2613    +  misc_feature   MCS (fragment): pBluescript multiple cloning site
   2627..2761    -  polyA_signal   SV40 poly(A) signal: SV40 polyadenylation signal
   2784..2867    -  CDS            large T antigen (fragment): large T antigen from SV40 (simian virus 40)
   2861..3091    -  CDS            str (fragment): STR_KLEPN - Protein inferred from homology: Swiss-Prot protein existence level 3. The aminoglycoside phosphotransferases achieve inactivation of their antibiotic substrates by phosphorylation. From Klebsiella pneumoniae.
   3210..3314    +  promoter       AmpR promoter: bla
   3315..4175    +  CDS            AmpR: β-lactamase; bla; confers resistance to ampicillin, carbenicillin, and related antibiotics
   4346..4934    +  rep_origin     ori: high-copy-number ColE1/pMB1/pBR322/pUC origin of replication
>Addgene plasmid #203061 | Salsa-BC220-P3C4 | addgene full sequence | sequence record 421407 | Addgene NGS Result
AGCGCCCAATACGCAAACCGCCTCTCCCCGCGCGTTGGCCGATTCATTAATGCAGTCGAGGGATCTCCAT
AAGAGAAGAGGGACAGCTATGACTGGGAGTAGTCAGGAGAGGAGGAAAAATCTGGCTAGTAAAACATGTA
AGGAAAATTTTAGGGATGTTAAAGAAAAAAATAACACAAAACAAAATATAAAAAAAATCTAACCTCAAGT
CAAGGCTTTTCTATGGAATAAGGAATGGACAGCAGGGGGCTGTTTCATATACTGATGACCTCTTTATAGC
CAACCTTTGTTCATGGCAGCCAGCATATGGGCATATGTTGCCAAACTCTAAACCAAATACTCATTCTGAT
GTTTTAAATGATTTGCCCTCCCATATGTCCTTCCGAGTGAGAGACACAAAAAATTCCAACACACTATTGC
AATGAAAATAAATTTCCTTTATTAGCCAGAAGTCAGATGCTCAAGGGGCTTCATGATGTCCCCATAATTT
TTGGCAGAGGGAAAAAGATCGATCTCAGTGGTATTTGTGAGCCAGGGCATTGGCCACACCAGCCACCACC
TTCTGATAGGCAGCCTGCACCTGAGGAGTGAATTCTTTGCCAAAATGATGAGACAGCACAACAACCAGCA
CGTTGCCCAGGAGCTGTAGGAAAGAGAAGAAGGCATGAACATGGTTAGCAGAGGGGCCCGGTTTGGACTC
AGAGTATTTTATCCTCATCTCAAACAGTGTATATCATTGTAACCATAAAGAGAAAGGCAGGATGATGACC
AGGGTGTAGTTGTTTCTACCAATAAGAATATTTCCACGCCAGCCAGAATTTATATGCAGAAATATTCTAC
CTTATCATTTAATTATAACAATTGTTCTCTAAAACTGTGCTGAAGTACAATATAATATACCCTGATTGCC
TTGAAAAAAAAGTGATTAGAGAAAGTACTTACAATCTGACAAATAAACAAAAGTGAATTTAAAAATTCGT
TACAAATGCAAGCTAAAGTTTAACGAAAAAGTTACAGAAAATGAAAAGAAAATAAGAGGAGACAATGGTT
GTCAACAGAGTAGAAAGTGAAAGAAACAAAATTATCATGAGGGTCCATGGTGATACAAGGGACATCTTCC
CATTCTAAACAACACCCTGAAAACTTTGCCCCCTCCATATAACATGAATTTTACAATAGCGAAAAAGAAA
GAACAATCAAGGGTCCCCAAACTCACCCTGAAGTTCTCAGCTCTAGAGATATCGTCGAGGCCGCGCTAGC
GTTTAAACTGTCGACCTTAATTAAGAGATCTGCTCGAGGCGCGTCAGCTGACTAGAGGATCCCCGGGTAC
CGAGCTCGAATTCGGGGCCGCGGAGGCTGGATCGGTCCCGGTGTCTTCTATGGAGGTCAAAACAGCGTGG
ATGGCGTCTCCAGGCGATCTGACGGTTCACTAAACGAGCTCTGCTTATATAGGCCTCCCACCGTACACGC
CTACCTCGACCCGGGTACCGAGCTCGACTTTCACTTTTCTCTATCACTGATAGGGAGTGGTAAACTCGAC
TTTCACTTTTCTCTATCACTGATAGGGAGTGGTAAACTCGACTTTCACTTTTCTCTATCACTGATAGGGA
GTGGTAAACTCGACTTTCACTTTTCTCTATCACTGATAGGGAGTGGTAAACTCGACTTTCACTTTTCTCT
ATCACTGATAGGGAGTGGTAAACTCGACCTATATAAGCAGAGCTCGTTTAGTGAACCGTCAGATCGCCTG
GAGACGCCATCCACGCTGTTTTGACCTCCATAGAAGACACCGGGACCGATCCAGCCTCCGCGGCCCCGAA
TTCCTGCAGCGGCCGCTCTAGAACTAGTGGATCCCCGCGGATGGTGAGCAAGGGCGAGGAGCTGTTCACC
GGGGTGGTGCCCATCCTGGTCGAGCTGGACGGCGACGTAAACGGCCACAAGTTCAGCGTGTCCGGCGAGG
GCGAGGGCGATGCCACCTACGGCAAGCTGACCCTGAAGTTCATCTGCACCACCGGCAAGCTGCCCGTGCC
CTGGCCCACCCTCGTGACCACCCTGACCTACGGCGTGCAGTGCTTCAGCCGCTACCCCGACCACATGAAG
CAGCACGACTTCTTCAAGTCCGCCATGCCCGAAGGCTACGTCCAGGAGCGCACCATCTTCTTCAAGGACG
ACGGCAACTACAAGACCCGCGCCGAGGTGAAGTTCGAGGGCGACACCCTGGTGAACCGCATCGAGCTGAA
GGGCATCGACTTCAAGGAGGACGGCAACATCCTGGGGCACAAGCTGGAGTACAACTACAACAGCCACAAC
GTCTATATCATGGCCGACAAGCAGAAGAACGGCATCAAGGTGAACTTCAAGATCCGCCACAACATCGAGG
ACGGCAGCGTGCAGCTCGCCGACCACTACCAGCAGAACACCCCCATCGGCGACGGCCCCGTGCTGCTGCC
CGACAACCACTACCTGAGCACCCAGTCCGCCCTGAGCAAAGACCCCAACGAGAAGCGCGATCACATGGTC
CTGCTGGAGTTCGTGACCGCCGCCGGGATCACTCTCGGCATGGACGAGCTGTACAAGTAATAGCAATTAG
GAATTCGATATCAAGCTTGTCGACCTAGTTCTAGAGGATCCAGACATGATAAGATACATTGATGAGTTTG
GACAAACCACAACTAGAATGCAGTGAAAAAAATGCTTTATTTGTGAAATTTGTGATGCTATTGCTTTATT
TGTAACCATTATAAGCTGCAATAAACAAGTTAACAACAACAATTGCATTCATTTTATGTTTCAGGTTCAG
GGGGAGGTGTGGGAGGTTTTTTAAAGCAAGTAAAACCTCTACAAATGTGGTATGGCTGATTATGATCCTG
CAAGCCTCGTCGTCCTGGCCGGACCACGCTATCTGTGCAAGGTCCCCGGCCCCGGACGCGCGCTCCATGA
GCAGAGCGCCCGCCGCCGAGGCGAAGACTCGGGCGGCGCCCTGCCCGTCCCACCAGGTCAACAGGCGGTA
ACCGGCCTCTTCATCGGGAATGCGCGCGACCTTCAGCATCGCCGGCATGTCCCCCTGGCGGACGGGAAGT
ATCCAGCTCGACCAAGCTGGCCGCGTCGAGTGAAGACGAAAGGGCCTCGTGATACGCCTATTTTTATAGG
TTAATGTCATGATAATAATGGTTTCTTAGACGTCAGGTGGCACTTTTCGGGGAAATGTGCGCGGAACCCC
TATTTGTTTATTTTTCTAAATACATTCAAATATGTATCCGCTCATGAGACAATAACCCTGATAAATGCTT
CAATAATATTGAAAAAGGAAGAGTATGAGTATTCAACATTTCCGTGTCGCCCTTATTCCCTTTTTTGCGG
CATTTTGCCTTCCTGTTTTTGCTCACCCAGAAACGCTGGTGAAAGTAAAAGATGCTGAAGATCAGTTGGG
TGCACGAGTGGGTTACATCGAACTGGATCTCAACAGCGGTAAGATCCTTGAGAGTTTTCGCCCCGAAGAA
CGTTTTCCAATGATGAGCACTTTTAAAGTTCTGCTATGTGGCGCGGTATTATCCCGTGTTGACGCCGGGC
AAGAGCAACTCGGTCGCCGCATACACTATTCTCAGAATGACTTGGTTGAGTACTCACCAGTCACAGAAAA
GCATCTTACGGATGGCATGACAGTAAGAGAATTATGCAGTGCTGCCATAACCATGAGTGATAACACTGCG
GCCAACTTACTTCTGACAACGATCGGAGGACCGAAGGAGCTAACCGCTTTTTTGCACAACATGGGGGATC
ATGTAACTCGCCTTGATCGTTGGGAACCGGAGCTGAATGAAGCCATACCAAACGACGAGCGTGACACCAC
GATGCCTGTAGCAATGGCAACAACGTTGCGCAAACTATTAACTGGCGAACTACTTACTCTAGCTTCCCGG
CAACAATTAATAGACTGGATGGAGGCGGATAAAGTTGCAGGACCACTTCTGCGCTCGGCCCTTCCGGCTG
GCTGGTTTATTGCTGATAAATCTGGAGCCGGTGAGCGTGGGTCTCGCGGTATCATTGCAGCACTGGGGCC
AGATGGTAAGCCCTCCCGTATCGTAGTTATCTACACGACGGGGAGTCAGGCAACTATGGATGAACGAAAT
AGACAGATCGCTGAGATAGGTGCCTCACTGATTAAGCATTGGTAACTGTCAGACCAAGTTTACTCATATA
TACTTTAGATTGATTTAAAACTTCATTTTTAATTTAAAAGGATCTAGGTGAAGATCCTTTTTGATAATCT
CATGACCAAAATCCCTTAACGTGAGTTTTCGTTCCACTGAGCGTCAGACCCCGTAGAAAAGATCAAAGGA
TCTTCTTGAGATCCTTTTTTTCTGCGCGTAATCTGCTGCTTGCAAACAAAAAAACCACCGCTACCAGCGG
TGGTTTGTTTGCCGGATCAAGAGCTACCAACTCTTTTTCCGAAGGTAACTGGCTTCAGCAGAGCGCAGAT
ACCAAATACTGTTCTTCTAGTGTAGCCGTAGTTAGGCCACCACTTCAAGAACTCTGTAGCACCGCCTACA
TACCTCGCTCTGCTAATCCTGTTACCAGTGGCTGCTGCCAGTGGCGATAAGTCGTGTCTTACCGGGTTGG
ACTCAAGACGATAGTTACCGGATAAGGCGCAGCGGTCGGGCTGAACGGGGGGTTCGTGCACACAGCCCAG
CTTGGAGCGAACGACCTACACCGAACTGAGATACCTACAGCGTGAGCTATGAGAAAGCGCCACGCTTCCC
GAAGGGAGAAAGGCGGACAGGTATCCGGTAAGCGGCAGGGTCGGAACAGGAGAGCGCACGAGGGAGCTTC
CAGGGGGAAACGCCTGGTATCTTTATAGTCCTGTCGGGTTTCGCCACCTCTGACTTGAGCGTCGATTTTT
GTGATGCTCGTCAGGGGGGCGGAGCCTATGGAAAAACGCCAGCAACGCGGCCTTTTTACGGTTCCTGGCC
TTTTGCTGGCCTTTTGCTCACATGTTCTTTCCTGCGTTATCCCCTGATTCTGTGGATAACCGTATTACCG
CCTTTGAGTGAGCTGATACCGCTCGCCGCAGCCGAACGACCGAGCGCAGCGAGTCAGTGAGCGAGGAAGC
GGAAG
