>Addgene plasmid #203061 | Salsa-BC220-P3C4 | depositor partial sequence | sequence record 393934 | BC220
TAGCAATTAG
